>Addgene plasmid #84513 | V2-MESA-35F-Tev-MS2-p65-HSF1 | addgene full sequence | sequence record 176289 | Addgene Partial NGS Result
GCTTCCTCGCTCACTGACTCGCTGCGCTCGGTCGTTCGGCTGCGGCGAGCGGTATCAGCTCACTCAAAGG
CGGTAATACGGTTATCCACAGAATCAGGGGATAACGCAGGAAAGAACATGTGAGCAAAAGGCCAGCAAAA
GGCCAGGAACCGTAAAAAGGCCGCGTTGCTGGCGTTTTTCCATAGGCTCCGCCCCCCTGACGAGCATCAC
AAAAATCGACGCTCAAGTCAGAGGTGGCGAAACCCGACAGGACTATAAAGATACCAGGCGTTTCCCCCTG
GAAGCTCCCTCGTGCGCTCTCCTGTTCCGACCCTGCCGCTTACCGGATACCTGTCCGCCTTTCTCCCTTC
GGGAAGCGTGGCGCTTTCTCATAGCTCACGCTGTAGGTATCTCAGTTCGGTGTAGGTCGTTCGCTCCAAG
CTGGGCTGTGTGCACGAACCCCCCGTTCAGCCCGACCGCTGCGCCTTATCCGGTAACTATCGTCTTGAGT
CCAACCCGGTAAGACACGACTTATCGCCACTGGCAGCAGCCACTGGTAACAGGATTAGCAGAGCGAGGTA
TGTAGGCGGTGCTACAGAGTTCTTGAAGTGGTGGCCTAACTACGGCTACACTAGAAGAACAGTATTTGGT
ATCTGCGCTCTGCTGAAGCCAGTTACCTTCGGAAAAAGAGTTGGTAGCTCTTGATCCGGCAAACAAACCA
CCGCTGGTAGCGGTGGTTTTTTTGTTTGCAAGCAGCAGATTACGCGCAGAAAAAAAGGATCTCAAGAAGA
TCCTTTGATCTTTTCTACGGGGTCTGACGCTCAGTGGAACGAAAACTCACGTTAAGGGATTTTGGTCATG
AGATTATCAAAAAGGATCTTCACCTAGATCCTTTTAAATTAAAAATGAAGTTTTAAATCAATCTAAAGTA
TATATGAGTAAACTTGGTCTGACAGTTACCAATGCTTAATCAGTGAGGCACCTATCTCAGCGATCTGTCT
ATTTCGTTCATCCATAGTTGCCTGACTCCCCGTCGTGTAGATAACTACGATACGGGAGGGCTTACCATCT
GGCCCCAGTGCTGCAATGATACCGCGAGACCCACGCTCACCGGCTCCAGATTTATCAGCAATAAACCAGC
CAGCCGGAAGGGCCGAGCGCAGAAGTGGTCCTGCAACTTTATCCGCCTCCATCCAGTCTATTAATTGTTG
CCGGGAAGCTAGAGTAAGTAGTTCGCCAGTTAATAGTTTGCGCAACGTTGTTGCCATTGCTACAGGCATC
GTGGTGTCACGCTCGTCGTTTGGTATGGCTTCATTCAGCTCCGGTTCCCAACGATCAAGGCGAGTTACAT
GATCCCCCATGTTGTGCAAAAAAGCGGTTAGCTCCTTCGGTCCTCCGATCGTTGTCAGAAGTAAGTTGGC
CGCAGTGTTATCACTCATGGTTATGGCAGCACTGCATAATTCTCTTACTGTCATGCCATCCGTAAGATGC
TTTTCTGTGACTGGTGAGTACTCAACCAAGTCATTCTGAGAATAGTGTATGCGGCGACCGAGTTGCTCTT
GCCCGGCGTCAATACGGGATAATACCGCGCCACATAGCAGAACTTTAAAAGTGCTCATCATTGGAAAACG
TTCTTCGGGGCGAAAACTCTCAAGGATCTTACCGCTGTTGAGATCCAGTTCGATGTAACCCACTCGTGCA
CCCAACTGATCTTCAGCATCTTTTACTTTCACCAGCGTTTCTGGGTGAGCAAAAACAGGAAGGCAAAATG
CCGCAAAAAAGGGAATAAGGGCGACACGGAAATGTTGAATACTCATACTCTTCCTTTTTCAATATTATTG
AAGCATTTATCAGGGTTATTGTCTCATGAGCGGATACATATTTGAATGTATTTAGAAAAATAAACAAATA
GGGGTTCCGCGCACATTTCCCCGAAAAGTGCCACCTGACGTCGACGGATCGGGAGATCAACTTGTTTATT
GCAGCTTATAATGGTTACAAATAAAGCAATAGCATCACAAATTTCACAAATAAAGCATTTTTTTCACTGC
ATTCTAGTTGTGGTTTGTCCAAACTCATCAATGTATCTTATCATGTCTGGATCAACTGGATAACTCAAGC
TAACCAAAATCATCCCAAACTTCCCACCCCATACCCTATTACCACTGCCAATTACCTGTGGTTTCATTTA
CTCTAAACCTGTGATTCCTCTGAATTATTTTCATTTTAAAGAAATTGTATTTGTTAAATATGTACTACAA
ACTTAGTAGTTGGAAGGGCTAATTCACTCCCAAAGAAGACAAGATATCCTTGATCTGTGGATCTACCACA
CACAAGGCTACTTCCCTGATTAGCAGAACTACACACCAGGGCCAGGGGTCAGATATCCACTGACCTTTGG
ATGGTGCTACAAGCTAGTACCAGTTGAGCCAGATAAGGTAGAAGAGGCCAATAAAGGAGAGAACACCAGC
TTGTTACACCCTGTGAGCCTGCATGGGATGGATGACCCGGAGAGAGAAGTGTTAGAGTGGAGGTTTGACA
GCCGCCTAGCATTTCATCACGTGGCCCGAGAGCTGCATCCGGAGTACTTCAAGAACTGCTGATATCGAGC
TTGCTACAAGGGACTTTCCGCTGGGGACTTTCCAGGGAGGCGTGGCCTGGGCGGGACTGGGGAGTGGCGA
GCCCTCAGATCCTGCATATAAGCAGCTGCTTTTTGCCTGTACTGGGTCTCTCTGGTTAGACCAGATCTGA
GCCTGGGAGCTCTCTGGCTAACTAGGGAACCCACTGCTTAAGCCTCAATAAAGCTTGCCTTGAGTGCTTC
AAGTAGTGTGTGCCCGTCTGTTGTGTGACTCTGGTAACTAGAGATCCCTCAGACCCTTTTAGTCAGTGTG
GAAAATCTCTAGCAGTGGCGCCCGAACAGGGACTTGAAAGCGAAAGGGAAACCAGAGGAGCTCTCTCGAC
GCAGGACTCGGCTTGCTGAAGCGCGCACGGCAAGAGGCGAGGGGCGGCGACTGGTGAGTACGCCAAAAAT
TTTGACTAGCGGAGGCTAGAAGGAGAGAGATGGGTGCGAGAGCGTCAGTATTAAGCGGGGGAGAATTAGA
TCGCGATGGGAAAAAATTCGGTTAAGGCCAGGGGGAAAGAAAAAATATAAATTAAAACATATAGTATGGG
CAAGCAGGGAGCTAGAACGATTCGCAGTTAATCCTGGCCTGTTAGAAACATCAGAAGGCTGTAGACAAAT
ACTGGGACAGCTACAACCATCCCTTCAGACAGGATCAGAAGAACTTAGATCATTATATAATACAGTAGCA
ACCCTCTATTGTGTGCATCAAAGGATAGAGATAAAAGACACCAAGGAAGCTTTAGACAAGATAGAGGAAG
AGCAAAACAAAAGTAAGACCACCGCACAGCAAGCGGCCGGCCGCTGATCTTCAGACCTGGAGGAGGAGAT
ATGAGGGACAATTGGAGAAGTGAATTATATAAATATAAAGTAGTAAAAATTGAACCATTAGGAGTAGCAC
CCACCAAGGCAAAGAGAAGAGTGGTGCAGAGAGAAAAAAGAGCAGTGGGAATAGGAGCTTTGTTCCTTGG
GTTCTTGGGAGCAGCAGGAAGCACTATGGGCGCAGCGTCAATGACGCTGACGGTACAGGCCAGACAATTA
TTGTCTGGTATAGTGCAGCAGCAGAACAATTTGCTGAGGGCTATTGAGGCGCAACAGCATCTGTTGCAAC
TCACAGTCTGGGGCATCAAGCAGCTCCAGGCAAGAATCCTGGCTGTGGAAAGATACCTAAAGGATCAACA
GCTCCTGGGGATTTGGGGTTGCTCTGGAAAACTCATTTGCACCACTGCTGTGCCTTGGAATGCTAGTTGG
AGTAATAAATCTCTGGAACAGATTTGGAATCACACGACCTGGATGGAGTGGGACAGAGAAATTAACAATT
ACACAAGCTTAATACACTCCTTAATTGAAGAATCGCAAAACCAGCAAGAAAAGAATGAACAAGAATTATT
GGAATTAGATAAATGGGCAAGTTTGTGGAATTGGTTTAACATAACAAATTGGCTGTGGTATATAAAATTA
TTCATAATGATAGTAGGAGGCTTGGTAGGTTTAAGAATAGTTTTTGCTGTACTTTCTATAGTGAATAGAG
TTAGGCAGGGATATTCACCATTATCGTTTCAGACCCACCTCCCAACCCCGAGGGGACCCGACAGGCCCGA
AGGAATAGAAGAAGAAGGTGGAGAGAGAGACAGAGACAGATCCATTCGATTAGTGAACGGATCGGCACTG
CGTGCGCCAATTCTGCAGACAAATGGCAGTATTCATCCACAATTTTAAAAGAAAAGGGGGGATTGGGGGG
TACAGTGCAGGGGAAAGAATAGTAGACATAATAGCAACAGACATACAAACTAAAGAATTACAAAAACAAA
TTACAAAAATTCAAAATTTTCGGGTTTATTACAGGGACAGCAGAGATCCAGTTTGGTTAGTACCGGGCCC
GCTCTAGTCCGGAATCAGTCCTGCTCCTCGGCCACGAAGTGCACGCAGTTGCCGGCCGGGTCGCGCAGGG
CGAACTCCCGCCCCCACGGCTGCTCGCCGATCTCGGTCATGGCCGGCCCGGAGGCGTCCCGGAAGTTCGT
GGACACGACCTCCGACCACTCGGCGTACAGCTCGTCCAGGCCGCGCACCCACACCCAGGCCAGGGTGTTG
TCCGGCACCACCTGGTCCTGGACCGCGCTGATGAACAGGGTCACGTCGTCCCGGACCACACCGGCGAAGT
CGTCCTCCACGAAGTCCCGGGAGAACCCGAGCCGGTCGGTCCAGAACTCGACCGCTCCGGCGACGTCGCG
CGCGGTGAGCACCGGAACGGCACTGGTCAACTTGGCCATGGTGGCCCTCCTATAGTGAGTCGTATTATAC
TATGCCGATATACTATGCCGATGATTAATTGTCAACACGTGCTGCAGGTCCGAGGTTCTAGACGTATTAC
CGCCATGCATTAGTTATTAATAGTAATCAATTACGGGGTCATTAGTTCATAGCCCATATATGGAGTTCCG
CGTTACATAACTTACGGTAAATGGCCCGCCTGGCTGACCGCCCAACGACCCCCGCCCATTGACGTCAATA
ATGACGTATGTTCCCATAGTAACGCCAATAGGGACTTTCCATTGACGTCAATGGGTGGAGTATTTACGGT
AAACTGCCCACTTGGCAGTACATCAAGTGTATCATATGCCAAGTACGCCCCCTATTGACGTCAATGACGG
TAAATGGCCCGCCTGGCATTATGCCCAGTACATGACCTTATGGGACTTTCCTACTTGGCAGTACATCTAC
GTATTAGTCATCGCTATTACCATGGTGATGCGGTTTTGGCAGTACATCAATGGGCGTGGATAGCGGTTTG
ACTCACGGGGATTTCCAAGTCTCCACCCCATTGACGTCAATGGGAGTTTGTTTTGGCACCAAAATCAACG
GGACTTTCCAAAATGTCGTAACAACTCCGCCCCATTGACGCAAATGGGCGGTAGGCGTGTACGGTGGGAG
GTCTATATAAGCAGAGCTCGTTTAGTGAACCGTCAGATCGCCTGGAGACGCCATCCACGCTGTTTTGACC
TCCATAGAAGACACCGACTCTACTAGAGGATCTGCCACCAGCTAGCGCCATCATGGCTTGGACCAGCTTA
ATTCTTAGCTTGCTTGCCCTGTGCAGCGGTGCATCATCTGACATACAGATGACTCAGTCACCTAGCAGTC
TGTCTGCTTCAGTCGGTGATAGGGTAACTATCACCTGTCGGGCATCTCAGGTGATCAGAAGGTCTCTGGC
CTGGTATCAGCAGAAGCCCGGCAAGGCTCCTAAGTTGCTTATCTATGCAGCTTCAAACTTGGCCAGTGGG
GTGCCTAGCCGGTTTAGCGGAAGTGGTTCTGGCACAGACTTCACTTTGACAATCAGTTCCCTCCAACCGG
AGGATTTCGCTACCTACTACTGTCAGCAGTCCAACACCAGCCCTCTGACGTTTGGACAGGGCACTAAAGT
GGAGATTAAGAGGGGAGGCGGAGGCTCCGGTGGGGGAGGCTCTGGTGGTGGAGGTAGCGAGGTTCAGCTG
GTGGAAAGTGGTGGCGGACTAGTACAGCCAGGCGGCTCCCTGCGGCTGAGTTGCGCCGCGAGTGGCTTTT
CTATAAACGGATCCTGGATCTTCTGGGTCAGGCAAGCCCCTGGGAAAGGATTGGAGTGGGTTGGAGCCAT
TTGGCCTTTCGGTGGGTATACTCACTATGCAGATAGCGTGAAAGGGAGGTTCACCATCTCTGCAGACACA
AGCAAGAACACGGCCTACCTACAGATGAACTCTCTGAGGGCAGAGGACACTGCCGTCTACTATTGCGCCC
GATGGGGACACTCCACAAGCCCTTGGGCCATGGACTATTGGGGACAGGGGACATTGGTAGGCGCCGGATC
TGGAGGAGACTACAAGGACGATGACGACAACGGCGGATCGGGGGGGTCTGGTGGTAGTGGCGGTTCGGGG
GGAGGTACCGGTCTGGTCGTGGTTGCTGGAGTCCTGTTTTGTTATGGCTTGCTAGTGACAGTGGCTCTTT
GTGTTGAAAACGAGAGCTTGTTTAAGGGGCCGCGTGATTACAACCCGATATCGAGCACCATTTGTCATTT
GACGAATGAATCTGATGGGCACACAACATCGTTGTATGGTATTGGATTTGGTCCCTTCATCATTACAAAC
AAGCACTTGTTTAGAAGAAATAATGGAACACTGTTGGTCCAATCACTACATGGTGTATTCAAGGTCAAGA
ACACCACGACTTTGCAACAACACCTCATTGATGGGAGGGACATGATAATTATTCGCATGCCTAAGGATTT
CCCACCATTTCCTCAAAAGCTGAAATTTAGAGAGCCACAAAGGGAAGAGCGCATATGTCTTGTGACAACC
AACTTCCAAACTAAGAGCATGTCTAGCATGGTGTCAGACACTAGTTGCACATTCCCTTCATCTGATGGCA
TATTCTGGAAGCATTGGATTCAAACCAAGGATGGGCAGTGTGGCAGTCCATTAGTATCAACTAGAGATGG
GTTCATTGTTGGTATACACTCAGCATCGAATTTCACCAACACAAACAATTATTTCACAAGCGTGCCGAAA
AACTTCATGGAATTGTTGACAAATCAGGAGGCGCAGCAGTGGGTTAGTGGTTGGCGATTAAATGCTGACT
CAGTATTGTGGGGGGGCCATAAAGTTTTCATGGTGAAACCTGAAGAGCCTTTTCAGCCAGTTAAGGAAGC
GACTCAACTCATGAATTAGGGCGCGCCGCTGCAAAGATGGATAAAGTTTTAAACAGAGAGGAATCTTTGC
AGCTAATGGACCTTCTAGGTCTTGAAAGGAGTGGGAATTGGCTCCGGTGCCCGTCAGTGGGCAGAGCGCA
CATCGCCCACAGTCCCCGAGAAGTTGGGGGGAGGGGTTTTATGCGATGGAGTTTCCCCACACTGAGTGGG
TGGAGACTGAAGTTAGGCCAGCTTGGCACTTGATGTAATTCTCCTTGGAATTTGCCCTTTTTGAGTTTGG
ATCTTGGTTCATTCTCAAGCCTCAGACAGTGGTTCAAAGTTTTTTTCTTCCATTTCAGGTGTCGTGACGT
ACGGCCACCATGGCTTCAAACTTTACTCAGTTCGTGCTCGTGGACAATGGTGGGACAGGGGATGTGACAG
TGGCTCCTTCTAATTTCGCTAATGGGGTGGCAGAGTGGATCAGCTCCAACTCACGGAGCCAGGCCTACAA
GGTGACATGCAGCGTCAGGCAGTCTAGTGCCCAGAAGAGAAAGTATACCATCAAGGTGGAGGTCCCCAAA
GTGGCTACCCAGACAGTGGGCGGAGTCGAACTGCCTGTCGCCGCTTGGAGGTCCTACCTGAACATGGAGC
TCACTATCCCAATTTTCGCTACCAATTCTGACTGTGAACTCATCGTGAAGGCAATGCAGGGGCTCCTCAA
AGACGGTAATCCTATCCCTTCCGCCATCGCCGCTAACTCAGGTATCTACAGCGCTGGAGGAGGTGGAAGC
GGAGGAGGAGGAAGCGGAGGAGGAGGTAGCGGACCTAAGAAAAAGAGGAAGGTGGCGGCCGCTGGATCCC
CTTCAGGGCAGATCAGCAACCAGGCCCTGGCTCTGGCCCCTAGCTCCGCTCCAGTGCTGGCCCAGACTAT
GGTGCCCTCTAGTGCTATGGTGCCTCTGGCCCAGCCACCTGCTCCAGCCCCTGTGCTGACCCCAGGACCA
CCCCAGTCACTGAGCGCTCCAGTGCCCAAGTCTACACAGGCCGGCGAGGGGACTCTGAGTGAAGCTCTGC
TGCACCTGCAGTTCGACGCTGATGAGGACCTGGGAGCTCTGCTGGGGAACAGCACCGATCCCGGAGTGTT
CACAGATCTGGCCTCCGTGGACAACTCTGAGTTTCAGCAGCTGCTGAATCAGGGCGTGTCCATGTCTCAT
AGTACAGCCGAACCAATGCTGATGGAGTACCCCGAAGCCATTACCCGGCTGGTGACCGGCAGCCAGCGGC
CCCCCGACCCCGCTCCAACTCCCCTGGGAACCAGCGGCCTGCCTAATGGGCTGTCCGGAGATGAAGACTT
CTCAAGCATCGCTGATATGGACTTTAGTGCCCTGCTGTCACAGATTTCCTCTAGTGGGCAGGGAGGAGGT
GGAAGCGGCTTCAGCGTGGACACCAGTGCCCTGCTGGACCTGTTCAGCCCCTCGGTGACCGTGCCCGACA
TGAGCCTGCCTGACCTTGACAGCAGCCTGGCCAGTATCCAAGAGCTCCTGTCTCCCCAGGAGCCCCCCAG
GCCTCCCGAGGCAGAGAACAGCAGCCCGGATTCAGGGAAGCAGCTGGTGCACTACACAGCGCAGCCGCTG
TTCCTGCTGGACCCCGGCTCCGTGGACACCGGGAGCAACGACCTGCCGGTGCTGTTTGAGCTGGGAGAGG
GCTCCTACTTCTCCGAAGGGGACGGCTTCGCCGAGGACCCCACCATCTCCCTGCTGACAGGCTCGGAGCC
TCCCAAAGCCAAGGACCCCACTGTCTCCTGTACAGGCAGTGGAGAGGGCAGAGGAAGTCTGCTAACATGC
GGTGACGTCGAGGAGAATCCTGGCCCAACCATGAAAAAGCCTGAACTCACCGCTACCTCTGTCGAGAAGT
TTCTGATCGAAAAGTTCGACAGCGTCTCCGACCTGATGCAGCTCTCCGAGGGCGAAGAATCTCGGGCTTT
CAGCTTCGATGTGGGAGGGCGTGGATATGTCCTGCGGGTGAATAGCTGCGCCGATGGTTTCTACAAAGAT
CGCTATGTTTATCGGCACTTTGCATCCGCCGCTCTCCCTATTCCCGAAGTGCTTGACATTGGGGAGTTCA
GCGAGAGCCTGACCTATTGCATCTCCCGCCGTGCACAGGGTGTCACCTTGCAAGACCTGCCTGAAACCGA
ACTGCCCGCTGTTCTCCAGCCCGTCGCCGAGGCCATGGATGCCATCGCTGCCGCCGATCTTAGCCAGACC
AGCGGGTTCGGCCCATTCGGACCTCAAGGAATCGGTCAATACACTACATGGCGCGATTTCATCTGCGCTA
TTGCTGATCCCCATGTGTATCACTGGCAAACTGTGATGGACGACACCGTCAGTGCCTCCGTCGCCCAGGC
TCTCGATGAGCTGATGCTTTGGGCCGAGGACTGCCCCGAAGTCCGGCACCTCGTGCACGCCGATTTCGGC
TCCAACAATGTCCTGACCGACAATGGCCGCATAACAGCCGTCATTGACTGGAGCGAGGCCATGTTCGGGG
ATTCCCAATACGAGGTCGCCAACATCTTCTTCTGGAGGCCCTGGTTGGCTTGTATGGAGCAGCAGACCCG
CTACTTCGAGCGGAGGCATCCCGAGCTTGCAGGATCTCCTCGGCTCCGGGCTTATATGCTCCGCATTGGT
CTTGACCAACTCTATCAGAGCTTGGTTGACGGCAATTTCGATGATGCAGCTTGGGCTCAGGGTCGCTGCG
ACGCAATCGTCCGGTCCGGAGCCGGGACTGTCGGGCGTACACAAATCGCCCGCAGAAGCGCTGCCGTCTG
GACCGATGGCTGTGTGGAAGTGCTCGCCGATAGTGGAAACAGACGCCCCAGCACTCGTCCTAGGGCAAAG
GATCTGCAGTAATGAGAATTCGATATCAAGCTTATCGGTAATCAACCTCTGGATTACAAAATTTGTGAAA
GATTGACTGGTATTCTTAACTATGTTGCTCCTTTTACGCTATGTGGATACGCTGCTTTAATGCCTTTGTA
TCATGCTATTGCTTCCCGTATGGCTTTCATTTTCTCCTCCTTGTATAAATCCTGGTTGCTGTCTCTTTAT
GAGGAGTTGTGGCCCGTTGTCAGGCAACGTGGCGTGGTGTGCACTGTGTTTGCTGACGCAACCCCCACTG
GTTGGGGCATTGCCACCACCTGTCAGCTCCTTTCCGGGACTTTCGCTTTCCCCCTCCCTATTGCCACGGC
GGAACTCATCGCCGCCTGCCTTGCCCGCTGCTGGACAGGGGCTCGGCTGTTGGGCACTGACAATTCCGTG
GTGTTGTCGGGGAAATCATCGTCCTTTCCTTGGCTGCTCGCCTGTGTTGCCACCTGGATTCTGCGCGGGA
CGTCCTTCTGCTACGTCCCTTCGGCCCTCAATCCAGCGGACCTTCCTTCCCGCGGCCTGCTGCCGGCTCT
GCGGCCTCTTCCGCGTCTTCGCCTTCGCCCTCAGACGAGTCGGATCTCCCTTTGGGCCGCCTCCCCGCAT
CGATACCGTCGACCTCGAGACCTAGAAAAACATGGAGCAATCACAAGTAGCAATACAGCAGCTACCAATG
CTGATTGTGCCTGGCTAGAAGCACAAGAGGAGGAGGAGGTGGGTTTTCCAGTCACACCTCAGGTACCTTT
AAGACCAATGACTTACAAGGCAGCTGTAGATCTTAGCCACTTTTTAAAAGAAAAGAGGGGACTGGAAGGG
CTAATTCACTCCCAACGAAGACAAGATCTGCTTTTTGCTTGTACTGGGTCTCTCTGGTTAGACCAGATCT
GAGCCTGGGAGCTCTCTGGCTAACTAGGGAACCCACTGCTTAAGCCTCAATAAAGCTTGCCTTGAGTGCT
TCAAGTAGTGTGTGCCCGTCTGTTGTGTGACTCTGGTAACTAGAGATCCCTCAGACCCTTTTAGTCAGTG
TGGAAAATCTCTAGCAGTAGTAGTTCATGTCATCTTATTATTCAGTATTTATAACTTGCAAAGAAATGAA
TATCAGAGAGTGAGAGGCCTTGACATTGTTTAAACCCGCTGATCAGCCTCGACTGTGCCTTCTAGTTGCC
AGCCATCTGTTGTTTGCCCCTCCCCCGTGCCTTCCTTGACCCTGGAAGGTGCCACTCCCACTGTCCTTTC
CTAATAAAATGAGGAAATTGCATCGCATTGTCTGAGTAGGTGTCATTCTATTCTGGGGGGTGGGGTGGGG
CAGGACAGCAAGGGGGAGGATTGGGAAGACAATAGCAGGCATGCTGGGGATGCGGTGGGCTCTATGGCTT
CTGAGGCGGAAAGAACCAGCTGGGGCTCTAGGGGGTATCCCC
[117 nt withheld, positions 11593-11709]
TCACGTTC
[91 nt withheld, positions 11718-11808]
A
[49 nt withheld, positions 11810-11858]
CCTTTGACGTTGGAGTCCACGTTCTTT
[37 nt withheld, positions 11886-11922]
ACCCTATCTCGGTCTATTCTTTTGATTTATAAGGGATTTTGCCGATTTCGGCCTATTGGTTAAAAAATGA
GCTGATTTAACAAAAATTTAACGCGAATTAATTCTGTGGAATGTGTGTCAGTTAGGGTGTGGAAAGTCCC
CAGGCTCCCCAGCAGGCAGAAGTATGCAAAGCATGCATCTCAATTAGTCAGCAACCAGGTGTGGAAAGTC
CCCAGGCTCCCCAGCAGGCAGAAGTATGCAAAGCATGCATCTCAATTAGTCAGCAACCATAGTCCCGCCC
CTAACTCCGCCCATCCCGCCCCTAACTCCGCCCAGTTCCGCCCATTCTCCGCCCCATGGCTGACTAATTT
TTTTTATTTATGCAGAGGCCGAGGCCGCCTCTGCCTCTGAGCTATTCCAGAAGTAGTGAGGAGGCTTTTT
TGGAGGCCTAGGCTTTTGCAAAAAGCTCCCGGGAGCTTGTATATCCATTTTCGGATCTGATCAGCACGTG
ATGAAAAAGCCTGAACTCACCGCGACGTCTGTCGAGAAGTTTCTGATCGAAAAGTTCGACAGCGTCTCCG
ACCTGATGCAGCTCTCGGAGGGCGAAGAATCTCGTGCTTTCAGCTTCGATGTAGGAGGGCGTGGATATGT
CCTGCGGGTAAATAGCTGCGCCGATGGTTTCTACAAAGATCGTTATGTTTATCGGCACTTTGCATCGGCC
GCGCTCCCGATTCCGGAAGTGCTTGACATTGGGGAATTCAGCGAGAGCCTGACCTATTGCATCTCCCGCC
GTGCACAGGGTGTCACGTTGCAAGACCTGCCTGAAACCGAACTGCCCGCTGTTCTGCAGCCGGTCGCGGA
GGCCATGGATGCGATCGCTGCGGCCGATCTTAGCCAGACGAGCGGGTTCGGCCCATTCGGACCGCAAGGA
ATCGGTCAATACACTACATGGCGTGATTTCATATGCGCGATTGCTGATCCCCATGTGTATCACTGGCAAA
CTGTGATGGACGACACCGTCAGTGCGTCCGTCGCGCAGGCTCTCGATGAGCTGATGCTTTGGGCCGAGGA
CTGCCCCGAAGTCCGGCACCTCGTGCACGCGGATTTCGGCTCCAACAATGTCCTGACGGACAATGGCCGC
ATAACAGCGGTCATTGACTGGAGCGAGGCGATGTTCGGGGATTCCCAATACGAGGTCGCCAACATCTTCT
TCTGGAGGCCGTGGTTGGCTTGTATGGAGCAGCAGACGCGCTACTTCGAGCGGAGGCATCCGGAGCTTGC
AGGATCGCCGCGGCTCCGGGCGTATATGCTCCGCATTGGTCTTGACCAACTCTATCAGAGCTTGGTTGAC
GGCAATTTCGATGATGCAGCTTGGGCGCAGGGTCGATGCGACGCAATCGTCCGATCCGGAGCCGGGACTG
TCGGGCGTACACAAATCGCCCGCAGAAGCGCGGCCGTCTGGACCGATGGCTGTGTAGAAGTACTCGCCGA
TAGTGGAAACCGACGCCCCAGCACTCGTCCGAGGGCAAAGGAATAGCACGTGCTACGAGATTTCGATTCC
ACCGCCGCCTTCTATGAAAGGTTGGGCTTCGGAATCGTTTTCCGGGACGCCGGCTGGATGATCCTCCAGC
GCGGGGATCTCATGCTGGAGTTCTTCGCCCACCCCAACTTGTTTATTGCAGCTTATAATGGTTACAAATA
AAGCAATAGCATCACAAATTTCACAAATAAAGCATTTTTTTCACTGCATTCTAGTTGTGGTTTGTCCAAA
CTCATCAATGTATCTTATCATGTCTGTATACCGTCGACCTCTAGCTAGAGCTTGGCGTAATCATGGTCAT
AGCTGTTTCCTGTGTGAAATTGTTATCCGCTCACAATTCCACACAACATACGAGCCGGAAGCATAAAGTG
TAAAGCCTGGGGTGCCTAATGAGTGAGCTAACTCACATTAATTGCGTTGCGCTCACTGCCCGCTTTCCAG
TCGGGAAACCTGTCGTGCCAGCTGCATTAATGAATCGGCCAACGCGCGGGGAGAGGCGGTTTGCGTATTG
GGCGCTCTTCCGCTTCCTCGCTCACTGACTCGCTGCGCTCGGTCGTTCGGCTGCGGCGAGCGGTATCAGC
TCACTCAAAGGCGGTAATACGGTTATCCACAGAATCAGGGGATAACGCAGGAAAGAACATGTGAGCAAAA
GGCCAGCAAAAGGCCAGGAACCGTAAAAAGGCCGCGTTGCTGGCGTTTTTCCATAGGCTCCGCCCCCCTG
ACGAGCATCACAAAAATCGACGCTCAAGTCAGAGG
Features (pLannotate 1.2.2; 41 found; start..end, strand, type, name):
    177..765     -  rep_origin     ori: high-copy-number ColE1/pMB1/pBR322/pUC origin of replication
    936..1796    -  CDS            AmpR: β-lactamase; bla; confers resistance to ampicillin, carbenicillin, and related antibiotics
   1797..1901    -  promoter       AmpR promoter: bla
   1949..2083    +  polyA_signal   SV40 poly(A) signal: SV40 polyadenylation signal
   2250..2579    +  CDS            nef (fragment): NEF_HV1BR - Experimental evidence at protein level: Swiss-Prot protein existence level 1. Extracellular Nef protein targets CD4(+) T-lymphocytes for apoptosis by interacting with CXCR4 surface receptors (PubMed:14990729). From Human immunodeficiency virus type 1 group M subtype B (isolate BRU/LAI) (HIV-1).
   2627..2884    +  LTR            5' LTR (truncated): truncated 5' long terminal repeat (LTR) from HIV-1
   2931..3056    +  misc_feature   HIV-1 Ψ: packaging signal of human immunodeficiency virus type 1
   3040..3378    +  CDS            HIV-1 gag (fragment): gag protein from human immunodeficiency virus 1; gag
   3553..3786    +  misc_feature   RRE: The Rev response element (RRE) of HIV-1 allows for Rev-dependent mRNA export from the nucleus to the cytoplasm.
   4163..4263    +  CDS            Rev (fragment): human immunodeficiency virus 1 (HIV-1) Rev protein; rev; enhances nuclear export of unspliced and incompletely spliced viral mRNAs
   4313..4430    +  misc_feature   cPPT/CTS: central polypurine tract and central termination sequence of HIV-1
   4495..4869    -  CDS            BleoR: antibiotic-binding protein; Sh ble from Streptoalloteichus hindustanus; confers resistance to bleomycin, phleomycin, and Zeocin™
   4889..4936    -  promoter       EM7 promoter: synthetic bacterial promoter&nbsp
   5041..5344    +  enhancer       CMV enhancer: human cytomegalovirus immediate early enhancer
   5345..5548    +  promoter       CMV promoter: human cytomegalovirus (CMV) immediate early promoter
   5671..5994    +  CDS            IGKV1-39 (fragment): KV139_HUMAN - Experimental evidence at protein level: Swiss-Prot protein existence level 1. V region of the variable domain of immunoglobulin light chains that participates in the antigen recognition (PubMed:24600447). Immunoglobulins, also known as antibodies, are membrane-bound or secreted glycoproteins produced by B lymphocytes. In the recognition phase of humoral immunity, the membrane-bound immunoglobulins serve as receptors which, upon binding of a specific antigen, trigger the clonal expansion and differentiation of B lymphocytes into immunoglobulins- secreting plasma cells. Secreted im
   6079..6429    +  CDS            HV01_CANLF: Experimental evidence at protein level: Swiss-Prot protein existence level 1. From Canis lupus familiaris (Dog) (Canis familiaris).
   6523..6585    +  CDS            Cd28 (fragment): CD28_MOUSE - Experimental evidence at protein level: Swiss-Prot protein existence level 1. Involved in T-cell activation, the induction of cell proliferation and cytokine production and promotion of T-cell survival. Enhances the production of IL4 and IL10 in T-cells in conjunction with TCR/CD3 ligation and CD40L costimulation. From Mus musculus (Mouse).
   6595..7296    +  CDS            TEV protease: tobacco etch virus protease (Kapust et al., 2001)
   7317..7383    +  CDS            small t antigen (fragment): SV40 (simian virus 40) small t antigen
   7443..7618    +  intron         EF-1α intron A (fragment): truncated intron upstream of the start codon of human EF-1α
   7640..8029    +  CDS            CAPSD_BPMS2: Experimental evidence at protein level: Swiss-Prot protein existence level 1. Acts as a translational repressor of viral replicase synthesis late in infection. This latter function is the result of capsid protein interaction with an RNA hairpin which contains the replicase ribosome-binding site. From Escherichia phage MS2 (Bacteriophage MS2).
   8120..8662    +  CDS            Rela (fragment): TF65_MOUSE - Also known as Nfkb3. Experimental evidence at protein level: Swiss-Prot protein existence level 1. NF-kappa-B is a pleiotropic transcription factor present in almost all cell types and is the endpoint of a series of signal transduction events that are initiated by a vast array of stimuli related to many biological processes such as inflammation, immunity, differentiation, cell growth, tumorigenesis and apoptosis. NF-kappa-B is a homo- or heterodimeric complex formed by the Rel-like domain- containing proteins RELA/p65, RELB, NFKB1/p105, NFKB1/p50, REL and NFKB2/p52. The heterodime
   8687..9058    +  CDS            HSF1: C-terminal activation domain from the human heat shock transcription factor HSF1
   9131..10152   +  CDS            HygR (fragment): hygromycin B phosphotransferase confers resistance to hygromycin
  10166..10187   +  misc_feature   MCS (fragment): pBluescript multiple cloning site
  10190..10778   +  misc_feature   WPRE: woodchuck hepatitis virus posttranscriptional regulatory element
  10748..10981   +  CDS            nef (fragment): NEF_HV1Z2 - Experimental evidence at protein level: Swiss-Prot protein existence level 1. Extracellular Nef protein targets CD4(+) T-lymphocytes for apoptosis by interacting with CXCR4 surface receptors. From Human immunodeficiency virus type 1 group M subtype D (isolate Z2/CDC-Z34) (HIV-1).
  10983..11216   +  LTR            3' LTR (ΔU3): self-inactivating 3' long terminal repeat (LTR) from HIV-1
  11323..11547   +  polyA_signal   bGH poly(A) signal: bovine growth hormone polyadenylation signal
  11551..11572   +  promoter       SV40 promoter (fragment): SV40 enhancer and early promoter
  11593..12021   +  rep_origin     f1 ori (sequence partly withheld): f1 bacteriophage origin of replication; arrow indicates direction of (+) strand synthesis
  12035..12364   +  promoter       SV40 promoter: SV40 enhancer and early promoter
  12413..13438   +  CDS            HygR: aminoglycoside phosphotransferase from E. coli; aph(4)-Ia; confers resistance to hygromycin
  13448..13573   +  CDS            ble (fragment): BLE_KLEPN - Experimental evidence at protein level: Swiss-Prot protein existence level 1. Binding protein with a strong affinity to the bleomycin family of antibiotics. Binds to CL990; an antimitotic-antibiotic compound. From Klebsiella pneumoniae.
  13568..13689   +  polyA_signal   SV40 poly(A) signal: SV40 polyadenylation signal
  13760..13782   -  protein_bind   lac operator (fragment): The lac repressor binds to the lac operator to inhibit transcription in E. coli. This inhibition can be relieved by adding lactose or isopropyl-β-D-thiogalactopyranoside (IPTG). lac repressor encoded by lacI
  13786..13816   -  promoter       lac promoter: promoter for the E. coli lac operon
  13831..13852   -  protein_bind   CAP binding site: CAP binding activates transcription in the presence of cAMP. E. coli catabolite activator protein
  13865..13957   -  CDS            lacI (fragment): lac repressor; lacI; The lac repressor binds to the lac operator to inhibit transcription in E. coli. This inhibition can be relieved by adding lactose or isopropyl-β-D-thiogalactopyranoside (IPTG).
  14140..14197   -  rep_origin     ori (fragment): high-copy-number ColE1/pMB1/pBR322/pUC origin of replication
