[The description below was written by a language model from this plasmid's Addgene catalogue record and pLannotate feature annotations shown in this document.]
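Description:
V2-MESA-35F-Tev-MS2-p65-HSF1 is a lentiviral mammalian expression plasmid of about 14 kb built on the pGIPZ backbone. It is propagated in E. coli through a high-copy ColE1/pUC origin with ampicillin resistance. An f1 origin and an EM7-driven bleomycin/Zeocin resistance gene are also annotated. The transfer cassette carries the usual HIV-1 elements: a truncated 5' LTR, the Ψ packaging signal, RRE for Rev-dependent export, cPPT/CTS, WPRE and a self-inactivating ΔU3 3' LTR. These allow packaging into replication-incompetent virus and stable integration. Hygromycin is the mammalian selection marker. The annotation shows two hygromycin resistance genes, one inside the provirus directly after the second insert and another under an SV40 promoter in the backbone outside the LTRs.

The first payload, downstream of the CMV enhancer/promoter, is the protease chain of a modular extracellular sensor architecture (MESA) receptor. It has a single-chain antibody-type ectodomain (annotated light- and heavy-chain variable regions, the "V2" binder), a Flag tag and extracellular linker, a CD28-derived segment that presumably forms the transmembrane span, and an intracellular TEV protease. In the MESA design, ligand-induced dimerisation with a partner target chain, which is not encoded here, lets TEV cleave and release a tethered effector.

The second payload is MS2-p65-HSF1, a fusion of the MS2 coat protein to the p65 and HSF1 activation domains, taken from a CRISPR synergistic activation mediator vector. The catalogue lists CMV as its promoter, but the feature table shows only an EF-1α intron fragment immediately upstream, so how it is expressed is not fully resolved. The link between this coding sequence and the hygromycin gene that follows is not annotated. The combination suggests sensor-driven dCas9-based activation of endogenous genes. The annotated sequence is a partial NGS assembly and is slightly longer than the catalogued size.
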