Addgene plasmid #84513: V2-MESA-35F-Tev-MS2-p65-HSF1
Purpose: MESA protease chain with V2-MESA ectodomain, 35 extracellular linkers, a flag tag, and Tev protease, MS2-P65-HSF1
Depositing lab: Joshua Leonard. Depositing organization: Northwestern University. Publication: Rewiring human cellular input-output using modular extracellular sensors. Schwarz KA, Daringer NM, Dolberg TB, Leonard JN. Nat Chem Biol. 2016 Dec 12. doi: 10.1038/nchembio.2253. PubMed 27941759.
Backbone
  Vector backbone: pGIPZ
  Backbone manufacturer: Open Biosystems
  Backbone size w/o insert (bp): 9213
  Total vector size (bp): 14135
  Vector type: Mammalian Expression, Lentiviral
  Selectable markers: Hygromycin
Growth in bacteria
  Bacterial resistance: Ampicillin, 100 μg/mL
  Growth temperature: 37°C
  Growth strain: NEB Stable
  Copy number: High Copy
Gene/Insert 1
  Gene/Insert name: V2-MESA-35F-Tev
  Species: H. sapiens (human), Synthetic
  Insert size (bp): 1587
  Promoter: CMV
  Tag / fusion protein: Flag (N terminal on insert)
  Cloning method: Restriction Enzyme; 5′ cloning site NheI (not destroyed); 3′ cloning site AscI (not destroyed)
  Sequencing primers: 5′ CGCAAATGGGCGGTAGGCGTG; 3′ CAAAAGACGGCAATATGGTGG
Gene/Insert 2
  Gene/Insert name: MS2-P65-HSF1
  Species: Synthetic
  Insert size (bp): 1419
  Promoter: CMV
  Cloning method: Restriction Enzyme; 5′ cloning site BsiWI (not destroyed); 3′ cloning site BsrGI (not destroyed)
  Sequencing primers: 5′ GGACGTGGTTTTCCTTTG; 3′ GTTTTTCTAGGTCTCGACTGCAG
Resource information
  A portion of this plasmid was derived from a plasmid made by: MS2-P65-HSF1 obtained from Feng Zhang lab at MIT (plasmid lenti MS2-P65-HSF1_Hygro - Addgene# 61426)
Terms and licenses: Academic/Nonprofit Terms; Industry Terms: Not Available to Industry
How to cite: V2-MESA-35F-Tev-MS2-p65-HSF1 was a gift from Joshua Leonard (Addgene plasmid # 84513 ; http://n2t.net/addgene:84513 ; RRID:Addgene_84513)
